Addgene plasmid #68890: pMM668
Purpose: (Empty Backbone) pExchange(tdk) - B. thetaiotaomicron suicide vector expressing thymidine kinase
Depositing lab: Timothy Lu & Christopher Voigt. Depositing organization: Massachusetts Institute of Technology. Publication: Programming a Human Commensal Bacterium, Bacteroides thetaiotaomicron, to Sense and Respond to Stimuli in the Murine Gut Microbiota. Mimee M, Tucker AC, Voigt CA, Lu TK. Cell Syst. 2015 Jul 29;1(1):62-71. doi: 10.1016/j.cels.2015.06.001. PubMed 26918244.
Backbone
  Vector backbone: pExchange-tdk
  Selectable markers: Erythromycin in Bacteroides
Growth in bacteria
  Bacterial resistance: Ampicillin, 100 μg/mL
  Growth temperature: 37°C
  Growth strain: Pir1
  Copy number: Low Copy
Terms and licenses: Academic/Nonprofit Terms; Industry Terms: Not Available to Industry
Depositor comments: For genomic integrations in Bacteroides. Contains thymidine kinase for FuDR counterselection.
How to cite: pMM668 was a gift from Timothy Lu & Christopher Voigt (Addgene plasmid # 68890 ; http://n2t.net/addgene:68890 ; RRID:Addgene_68890)
