[The description below was written by a language model from this plasmid's Addgene catalogue record and pLannotate feature annotations shown in this document.]
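Description:
pMM668 is the empty pExchange-tdk backbone, a small (about 4.2 kb) suicide vector for making genomic integrations and allelic exchanges in Bacteroides thetaiotaomicron. It replicates from the R6K γ origin, which depends on the pi initiator protein. It can therefore be maintained only in pir-expressing E. coli hosts such as the Pir1 strain listed in the record, where it is kept at low copy under ampicillin selection through the β-lactamase (AmpR) gene. Because Bacteroides supplies no pi protein, the plasmid cannot persist there as an episome. An incP oriT, with an adjacent traJ fragment, allows the plasmid to be mobilised by conjugation from a suitable E. coli donor into the recipient.

The Bacteroides-facing part of the vector pairs a positive and a negative selection marker. An erm-type rRNA methyltransferase gene, annotated by homology as ermC', confers erythromycin resistance. Erythromycin-resistant transconjugants should therefore carry the plasmid integrated into the chromosome, normally by recombination through homology arms cloned into the vector. The tdk gene encodes B. thetaiotaomicron thymidine kinase, which makes cells sensitive to FUdR. Counterselection on FUdR enriches for cells that have lost the vector backbone through a second crossover, leaving behind only the engineered change; this conventionally relies on a tdk-deficient recipient strain, although the record does not specify one. A fragment of the pBluescript multiple cloning site next to tdk provides the position for inserting homology regions or payloads. No insert is present, and the record does not annotate the promoters driving the erm and tdk genes.
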