Features (pLannotate 1.2.2; 8 found; start..end, strand, type, name):
     30..890     -  CDS            AmpR: β-lactamase; bla; confers resistance to ampicillin, carbenicillin, and related antibiotics
    891..907     -  promoter       AmpR promoter (fragment): bla
   1378..2106    +  CDS            ermC': ERM_BACIU - Experimental evidence at protein level: Swiss-Prot protein existence level 1. This protein produces a dimethylation of the adenine residue at position 2085 in 23S rRNA, resulting in reduced affinity between ribosomes and macrolide-lincosamide-streptogramin B antibiotics. From Bacillus subtilis.
   2664..3260    +  CDS            tdk: KITH_BACTN - Protein inferred from homology: Swiss-Prot protein existence level 3. From Bacteroides thetaiotaomicron (strain ATCC 29148 / DSM 2079 / NCTC 10582 / E50 / VPI-5482).
   3308..3391    -  misc_feature   MCS (fragment): pBluescript multiple cloning site
   3403..3791    -  rep_origin     R6K γ ori: γ replication origin from E. coli plasmid R6K; requires the R6K initiator protein pi for replication
   3962..4071    +  oriT           oriT: incP origin of transfer
   4104..4149    +  CDS            traJ (fragment): oriT-recognizing protein; traJ
>Addgene plasmid #68890 | pMM668 | depositor full sequence | sequence record 121376 | pMM668 sequence 4172 bps
ACGCGTTATGAGTAAACTTGGTCTGACAGTTACCAATGCTTAATCAGTGAGGCACCTATCTCAGCGATCT
GTCTATTTCGTTCATCCATAGTTGCCTGACTCCCCGTCGTGTAGATAACTACGATACGGGAGGGCTTACC
ATCTGGCCCCAGTGCTGCAATGATACCGCGAGACCCACGCTCACCGGCTCCAGATTTATCAGCAATAAAC
CAGCCAGCCGGAAGGGCCGAGCGCAGAAGTGGTCCTGCAACTTTATCCGCCTCCATCCAGTCTATTAATT
GTTGCCGGGAAGCTAGAGTAAGTAGTTCGCCAGTTAATAGTTTGCGCAACGTTGTTGCCATTGCTACAGG
CATCGTGGTGTCACGCTCGTCGTTTGGTATGGCTTCATTCAGCTCCGGTTCCCAACGATCAAGGCGAGTT
ACATGATCCCCCATGTTGTGCAAAAAAGCGGTTAGCTCCTTCGGTCCTCCGATCGTTGTCAGAAGTAAGT
TGGCCGCAGTGTTATCACTCATGGTTATGGCAGCACTGCATAATTCTCTTACTGTCATGCCATCCGTAAG
ATGCTTTTCTGTGACTGGTGAGTACTCAACCAAGTCATTCTGAGAATAGTGTATGCGGCGACCGAGTTGC
TCTTGCCCGGCGTCAATACGGGATAATACCGCGCCACATAGCAGAACTTTAAAAGTGCTCATCATTGGAA
AACGTTCTTCGGGGCGAAAACTCTCAAGGATCTTACCGCTGTTGAGATCCAGTTCGATGTAACCCACTCG
TGCACCCAACTGATCTTCAGCATCTTTTACTTTCACCAGCGTTTCTGGGTGAGCAAAAACAGGAAGGCAA
AATGCCGCAAAAAAGGGAATAAGGGCGACACGGAAATGTTGAATACTCATACTCTTCCTTTTTCAATCAT
GGCCGCGGGATTAAAAGTCGGGGATTGGTGAACAAAAAGGTGTTTCTCTCTTTAAGAGAAATATCGTTTT
GCTAAACAGTTGATATTGAGGTATCATTTTATCGTAAAAGACATTTTTGCTCAACAATTGCTTGACGGAA
ATCAACAAATTTTAGCATTTTGTAAAAAAGTCGCTATATAATTTGGTGAATTGGAGTTATTTTCATATTT
TTGCATCCCGAAGAGTTTCTCTTAAAGAGAGAAACATCTTTTGCATACCTTTTCCGACCGAATTTTTATG
TCGTAAAGAGGGGCTTTGCAGGGGGTGGACTCAGAAAGATGAGAATAGATGACTATTGTAGTTGAAACAC
ATAGAAAGTTGCTGATATACAGACCGATACGCATATCGGGATGAACCATGAGTACGTTCTTTTCTCAAAA
AACATAAATATTCGAAAAGAGATGCAATAAATTAAGGAGAGGTTATAATGAACAAAGTAAATATAAAAGA
TAGTCAAAATTTTATTACTTCAAAATATCACATAGAAAAAATAATGAATTGCATAAGTTTAGATGAAAAA
GATAACATCTTTGAAATAGGTGCAGGGAAAGGTCATTTTACTGCTGGATTGGTAAAGAGATGTAATTTTG
TAACGGCGATAGAAATTGATTCTAAATTATGTGAGGTAACTCGTAATAAGCTCTTAAATTATCCTAACTA
TCAAATAGTAAATGATGATATACTGAAATTTACATTTCCTAGCCACAATCCATATAAAATATTTGGCAGC
ATACCTTACAACATAAGCACAAATATAATTCGAAAAATTGTTTTTGAAAGTTCAGCCACAATAAGTTATT
TAATAGTGGAATATGGTTTTGCTAAAATGTTATTAGATACAAACAGATCACTAGCATTGCTGTTAATGGC
AGAGGTAGATATTTCTATATTAGCAAAAATTCCTAGGTATTATTTCCATCCAAAACCTAAAGTGGATAGC
ACATTAATTGTATTAAAAAGAAAGCCAGCAAAAATGGCATTTAAAGAGAGAAAAAAATATGAAACTTTTG
TAATGAAATGGGTTAACAAAGAGTACGAAAAACTGTTTACAAAAAATCAATTTAATAAAGCTTTAAAACA
TGCGAGAATATATGATATAAACAATATTAGTTTCGAACAATTTGTATCGCTATTTAATAGTTATAAAATA
TTTAACGGCTAAAAACAATAGGCCACATGCAACTGTAAATGTTTACGCGTCCTCGGTACCGCTTCTTCCA
CAACAGTCTGCGGTTCCTGTACTATCACAGGTTCATCTTCTCCCGGTGCTGTCGCTTCATTCTCTTCCAC
GACCTTCTCTTCTATCACCGGACATTCAACTTCCTCTATTACAGGGGCTTGTTCTTCAACAATGGGGGCT
TCACTTTCCGCTTCCGCTACAGGAGAAGGCGAGGCTTCCACCGGCACAGCACTTATCTCTTCCGACAACT
GTTCCAAACGCTCCTGCATACGTAGGATGCTCCGCTTCAACAGTTCAGACAAAGTCTGAGTCGGCTCTTT
AGAAAACGTATTCATGAGTAGCTTCAGCTCATGAACATCCAGCTCAATATCTGTTAATAGCTTCTGTTTC
ATTTCCATCCATTGTTATTATGGTGCGAATGTAGGAATAATTTATGCAATAACTTAAAATAATGGATAAT
TTAACAGTTCTTGTACATCGAATTGTTTACCTTTGTCCACTCATTTATTTAATCAAGAAAGCACAAAAAT
CACATGGTATTATTTTCAGAAGACCACATACAAGAGACCAGAAGAAGAGGTAGAATAGAGGTAATCTGCG
GTTCAATGTTCTCCGGAAAGACGGAGGAATTGATTCGTAGGATGAAGAGAGCCAAGTTCGCACGCCAGCG
TGTAGAGATATTCAAACCGGCCATCGACACCCGTTATTCGGAAGAAGACGTGGTATCACACGACAGTCAT
TCCATCGCGTCCACCCCTATCGATTCATCGGCTAGTATCCTGTTGTTCACTTCTGAAATAGATGTAGTCG
GCATCGACGAAGCACAGTTCTTTGATGACGGACTGATTGACGTATGCAGGCAGCTTGCCAATAACGGCAT
CCGTGTCATCATCGCCGGACTGGATATGGACTTTAAAGGGAATCCCTTCGGACCGATGCCTCAATTATGT
GCCATTGCCGATGAAGTTTCCAAAGTTCATGCGATCTGCGTGAAGTGCGGTGATCTGGCATCTTTCTCTC
ATCGTACCGTCAAGAATGACAAGCAGGTACTTCTAGGAGAGACAGCCGAATACGAGCCGCTTTGCAGGGA
GTGCTACCTCCGTGCACGGGGAGAGGACGGACAGAAGATATAAACTCTATTTAAAACATATATGGAAAGA
AAGAAGATAACATTCGAGTCGACGGTATCGATAAGCTTGATATCGAATTCCTGCAGCCCGGGGGATCCAC
TAGTTCTAGAGCGGCCGCCACCGCGGTGGAGGGGAATTCCCATGTCAGCCGTTAAGTGTTCCTGTGTCAC
TCAAAATTGCTTTGAGAGGCTCTAAGGGCTTCTCAGTGCGTTACATCCCTGGCTTGTTGTCCACAACCGT
TAAACCTTAAAAGCTTTAAAAGCCTTATATATTCTTTTTTTTCTTATAAAACTTAAAACCTTAGAGGCTA
TTTAAGTTGCTGATTTATATTAATTTTATTGTTCAAACATGAGAGCTTAGTACGTGAAACATGAGAGCTT
AGTACGTTAGCCATGAGAGCTTAGTACGTTAGCCATGAGGGTTTAGTTCGTTAAACATGAGAGCTTAGTA
CGTTAAACATGAGAGCTTAGTACGTGAAACATGAGAGCTTAGTACGTACTATCAACAGGTTGAACTGCTG
ATCTTCAGATCCTCTACGCCGGACGCATCGTGGCCGGATCAATTCCGTTTTCCGCTGCATAACCCTGCTT
CGGGGTCATTATAGCGATTTTTTCGGTATATCCATCCTTTTTCGCACGATATACAGGATTTTGCCAAAGG
GTTCGTGTAGACTTTCCTTGGTGTATCCAACGGCGTCAGCCGGGCAGGATAGGTGAAGTAGGCCCACCCG
CGAGCGGGTGTTCCTTCTTCACTGTCCCTTATTCGCACCTGGCGGTGCTCAACGGGAATCCTGCTCTGCG
AGGCTGGCCGGCTACCGCCGGCGTAACAGATGAGGGCAAGCGGATGGCTGATGAAACCAAGCCAACCAGG
AAGGGCAGCCCACCTATCACGGAATTGATCCCCCTCGAATTG
