>Addgene plasmid #68890 | pMM668 | addgene partial sequence | sequence record 126225 | pMXs-IP-R2 5'-CCTCAAAGTAGACGGCATCG-3'
GATTGACGTATGCAGGCAGCTTGCCAATAACGGCATCCGTGTCATCATCGCCGGACTGGATATGGACTTT
AAAGGGAATCCCTTCGGACCGATGCCTCAATTATGTGCCATTGCCGATGAAGTTTCCAAAGTTCATGCGA
TCTGCGTGAAGTGCGGTGATCTGGCATCTTTCTCTCATCGTACCGTCAAGAATGACAAGCAGGTACTTCT
AGGAGAGACAGCCGAATACGAGCCGCTTTGCAGGGAGTGCTACCTCCGTGCACGGGGAGAGGACGGACAG
AAGATATAAACTCTATTTAAAACATATATGGAAAGAAAGAAGATAACATTCGAGTCGACGGTATCGATAA
GCTTGATATCGAATTCCTGCAGCCCGGGGGATCCACTAGTTCTAGAGCGGCCGCCACCGCGGTGGAGGGG
AATTCCCATGTCAGCCGTTAAGTGTTCCTGTGTCACTCAAAATTGCTTTGAGAGGCTCTAAGGGCTTCTC
AGTGCGTTACATCCCTGGCTTGTTGTCCACAACCGTTAAACCTTAAAAGCTTTAAAAGCCTTATATATTC
TTTTTTTTCTTATAAAACTTAAAACCTTAGAGGCTATTTAAGTTGCTGATTTATATTAATTTTATTGTTC
AAACATGAGAGCTTAGTACGTGAAACATGA
